Features (pLannotate 1.2.2; 8 found; start..end, strand, type, name):
    137..236     +  misc_feature   bom (fragment): basis of mobility region from pBR322
    242..309     -  CDS            lacZα (fragment): LacZα fragment of β-galactosidase; lacZ fragment
    702..777     +  misc_RNA       gRNA scaffold: guide RNA scaffold for the Streptococcus pyogenes CRISPR/Cas9 system
    791..844     -  CDS            lacI (fragment): lac repressor; lacI; The lac repressor binds to the lac operator to inhibit transcription in E. coli. This inhibition can be relieved by adding lactose or isopropyl-β-D-thiogalactopyranoside (IPTG).
   1027..1615    -  rep_origin     ori: high-copy-number ColE1/pMB1/pBR322/pUC origin of replication
   1786..2646    -  CDS            AmpR: β-lactamase; bla; confers resistance to ampicillin, carbenicillin, and related antibiotics
   2647..2751    -  promoter       AmpR promoter: bla
   2846..35      +  CDS            rop (fragment) (across the origin): Rop protein, which maintains plasmids at low copy number; rop
>Addgene plasmid | pU6-gRNA | analyzer sequence | sequence record 82484
TCGCGCGTTTCGGTGATGACGGTGAAAACCTCTGACACATGCAGCTCCCGGAGACGGTCACAGCTTGTCT
GTAAGCGGATGCCGGGAGCAGACAAGCCCGTCAGGGCGCGTCAGCGGGTGTTGGCGGGTGTCGGGGCTGG
CTTAACTATGCGGCATCAGAGCAGATTGTACTGAGAGTGCACCATATGCGGTGTGAAATACCGCACAGAT
GCGTAAGGAGAAAATACCGCATCAGGCGCCATTCGCCATTCAGGCTGCGCAACTGTTGGGAAGGGCGATC
GGTGCGGGCCTCTTCGCTATTACGCCAGCCCAAGCTTGACCAAGCCCGTTATTCTGACAGTTCTGGTGCT
CAACACATTTATATTTATCAAGGAGCACATTGTTACTCACTGCTAGGAGGGAATCGAACTAGGAATATTG
ATCAGAGGAACTACGAGAGAGCTGAAGATAACTGCCCTCTAGCTCTCACTGATCTGGGCGCATAGTGAGA
TGCAGCCCACGTGAGTTCAGCAACGGTCTAGCGCTGGGCTTTTAGGCCCGCATGATCGGGCTTTGTCGGG
TGGTCGACGTGTTCACGATTGGGGAGAGCAACGCAGCAGTTCCTCTTAGTTTAGTCCCACCTCGCCTGTC
CAGCAGAGTTCTGACCGGTTTATAAACTCGCTTGCTGCATCAGACTTGCTGTCTTCAACACAAGAAGACA
CGTTTTAGAGCTAGAAATAGCAAGTTAAAATAAGGCTAGTCCGTTATCAACTTGAAAAAGTGGCACCGAG
TCGGTGCTTTTTTTGGTACCCTGCATTAATGAATCGGCCAACGCGCGGGGAGAGGCGGTTTGCGTATTGG
GCGCTCTTCCGCTTCCTCGCTCACTGACTCGCTGCGCTCGGTCGTTCGGCTGCGGCGAGCGGTATCAGCT
CACTCAAAGGCGGTAATACGGTTATCCACAGAATCAGGGGATAACGCAGGAAAGAACATGTGAGCAAAAG
GCCAGCAAAAGGCCAGGAACCGTAAAAAGGCCGCGTTGCTGGCGTTTTTCCATAGGCTCCGCCCCCCTGA
CGAGCATCACAAAAATCGACGCTCAAGTCAGAGGTGGCGAAACCCGACAGGACTATAAAGATACCAGGCG
TTTCCCCCTGGAAGCTCCCTCGTGCGCTCTCCTGTTCCGACCCTGCCGCTTACCGGATACCTGTCCGCCT
TTCTCCCTTCGGGAAGCGTGGCGCTTTCTCAAAGCTCACGCTGTAGGTATCTCAGTTCGGTGTAGGTCGT
TCGCTCCAAGCTGGGCTGTGTGCACGAACCCCCCGTTCAGCCCGACCGCTGCGCCTTATCCGGTAACTAT
CGTCTTGAGTCCAACCCGGTAAGACACGACTTATCGCCACTGGCAGCAGCCACTGGTAACAGGATTAGCA
GAGCGAGGTATGTAGGCGGTGCTACAGAGTTCTTGAAGTGGTGGCCTAACTACGGCTACACTAGAAGAAC
AGTATTTGGTATCTGCGCTCTGCTGAAGCCAGTTACCTTCGGAAAAAGAGTTGGTAGCTCTTGATCCGGC
AAACAAACCACCGCTGGTAGCGGTGGTTTTTTTGTTTGCAAGCAGCAGATTACGCGCAGAAAAAAAGGAT
CTCAAGAAGATCCTTTGATCTTTTCTACGGGGTCTGACGCTCAGTGGAACGAAAACTCACGTTAAGGGAT
TTTGGTCATGAGATTATCAAAAAGGATCTTCACCTAGATCCTTTTAAATTAAAAATGAAGTTTTAAATCA
ATCTAAAGTATATATGAGTAAACTTGGTCTGACAGTTACCAATGCTTAATCAGTGAGGCACCTATCTCAG
CGATCTGTCTATTTCGTTCATCCATAGTTGCCTGACTCCCCGTCGTGTAGATAACTACGATACGGGAGGG
CTTACCATCTGGCCCCAGTGCTGCAATGATACCGCGAGACCCACGCTCACCGGCTCCAGATTTATCAGCA
ATAAACCAGCCAGCCGGAAGGGCCGAGCGCAGAAGTGGTCCTGCAACTTTATCCGCCTCCATCCAGTCTA
TTAATTGTTGCCGGGAAGCTAGAGTAAGTAGTTCGCCAGTTAATAGTTTGCGCAACGTTGTTGCCATTGC
TACAGGCATCGTGGTGTCACGCTCGTCGTTTGGTATGGCTTCATTCAGCTCCGGTTCCCAACGATCAAGG
CGAGTTACATGATCCCCCATGTTGTGCAAAAAAGCGGTTAGCTCCTTCGGTCCTCCGATCGTTGTCAGAA
GTAAGTTGGCCGCAGTGTTATCACTCATGGTTATGGCAGCACTGCATAATTCTCTTACTGTCATGCCATC
CGTAAGATGCTTTTCTGTGACTGGTGAGTACTCAACCAAGTCATTCTGAGAATAGTGTATGCGGCGACCG
AGTTGCTCTTGCCCGGCGTCAATACGGGATAATACCGCGCCACATAGCAGAACTTTAAAAGTGCTCATCA
TTGGAAAACGTTCTTCGGGGCGAAAACTCTCAAGGATCTTACCGCTGTTGAGATCCAGTTCGATGTAACC
CACTCGTGCACCCAACTGATCTTCAGCATCTTTTACTTTCACCAGCGTTTCTGGGTGAGCAAAAACAGGA
AGGCAAAATGCCGCAAAAAAGGGAATAAGGGCGACACGGAAATGTTGAATACTCATACTCTTCCTTTTTC
AATATTATTGAAGCATTTATCAGGGTTATTGTCTCATGAGCGGATACATATTTGAATGTATTTAGAAAAA
TAAACAAATAGGGGTTCCGCGCACATTTCCCCGAAAAGTGCCACCTGACGTCTAAGAAACCATTATTATC
ATGACATTAACCTATAAAAATAGGCGTATCACGAGGCCCTTTCGTC
